>Addgene plasmid #246067 | pBA1802 | addgene full sequence | sequence record 488908 | Addgene NGS Result
CACCATAAGCATTTTCCCTACTGATGTTCATCATCTGAGCGTATTGGTTATAAGTGAACGATACCGTCCG
TTCTTTCCTTGTAGGGTTTTCAATCGTGGGGTTGAGTAGTGCCACACAGCATAAAATTAGCTTGGTTTCA
TGCTCCGTTAAGTCATAGCGACTAATCGCTAGTTCATTTGCTTTGAAAACAACTAATTCAGACATACATC
TCAATTGGTCTAGGTGATTTTAATCACTATACCAATTGAGATGGGCTAGTCAATGATAATTACTAGTCCT
TTTCCTTTGAGTTGTGGGTATCTGTAAATTCTGCTAGACCTTTGCTGGAAAACTTGTAAATTCTGCTATA
CCCTCTGTAAATTCCGCTAGACCTTTGTGTGTTTTTTTTGTTTATATTCAAGTGGTTATAATTTATAGAA
TAAAGAAAGAATAAAAAAAGATAAAAAGAATAGATCCCAGCCCTGTGTATAACTCACTACTTTAGTCAGT
TCCGCAGTATTACAAAAGGATGTCGCAAACGCTGTTTGCTCCTCTACAAAACAGACCTTAAAACCCTAAA
GGCTTAAGTAGCACCCTCGCAAGCTCGGGCAAATCGCTGAATATTCCTTTTGTCTCCGACCATCAGGCAC
CTGAGTCGCTGTCTTTTTCGTGACATTCAGTTCGCTGCGCTCACGGCTCTGGCAGTGAATGGGGGTAAAT
GGCACTACAGGCGCCTTTTATGGATTCATGCAAGGAAACTACCCATAATACAAGAAAAGCCCGTCACGGG
CTTCTCAGGGCGTTTTATGGCGGGTCTGCTATGTGGTGCTATCTGACTTTTTGCTGTTCAGCAGTTCCTG
CCCTCTGATTTTCCAGTCTGACCACTTCGGATTATCCCGTGACAGGTCATTCAGACTGGCTAATGCACCC
AGTAAGGCAGCGGTATCATCAACAGGCTTACCCGTCTTACTGTCCCTGTGTCAGATTTCTTACTTTATTC
AGGCGATTACGTGTTACAACCAATTAACCAATTCTGATTAGAAAAACTCATCGAGCATCAAATGAAACTG
CAATTTATTCATATCAGGATTATCAATACCATATTTTTGAAAAAGCCGTTTCTGTAATGAAGGAGAAAAC
TCACCGAGGCAGTTCCATAGGATGGCAAGATCCTGGTATCGGTCTGCGATTCCGACTCGTCCAACATCAA
TACAACCTATTAATTTCCCCTCGTCAAAAATAAGGTTATCAAGTGAGAAATCACCATGAGTGACGACTGA
ATCCGGTGAGAATGGCAAAAGCTTATGCATTTCTTTCCAGACTTGTTCAACAGGCCAGCCATTACGCTCG
TCATCAAAATCACTCGCATCAACCAAACCGTTATTCATTCGTGATTGCGCCTGAGCGAGGCGAAATACGC
GATCGCTGTTAAAAGGACAATTACAAACAGGAATCGAATGCAACCGGCGCAGGAACACTGCCAGCGCATC
AACAATATTTTCACCTGAATCAGGATATTCTTCTAATACCTGGAATGCTGTTTTCCCGGGGATCGCAGTG
GTGAGTAACCATGCATCATCAGGAGTACGGATAAAATGCTTGATGGTCGGAAGAGGCATAAATTCCGTCA
GCCAGTTTAGTCTGACCATCTCATCTGTAACATCATTGGCAACGCTACCTTTGCCATGTTTCAGAAACAA
CTCTGGCGCATCGGGCTTCCCATACAATCGATAGATTGTCGCACCTGATTGCCCGACATTATCGCGAGCC
CATTTATACCCATATAAATCAGCATCCATGTTGGAATTTAATCGCGGCCTGGAGCAAGACGTTTCCCGTT
GAATATGGCTCATAACACCCCTTGTATTACTGTTTATGTAAGCAGACAGTTTTATTGTTCATGATGATAT
ATTTTTATCTTGTGCAATGTAACATCAGAGATTTTGAGACACAACGTGGCTTTGTTGAATAAATCGAACT
TTTGCTGAGTTGAAGGATCAGCACCTGCCCGAACCAGAGACTTATCTCAGGACGTCTTACGAAAATAACT
CAAGCTGAATAACGTGCTGCAGATGGCGGGTGAATGCGGCATCGTCTACCTCCGGCATTCCCAGCACGTA
AATCCCGTCCAGTCCACAGACCAGCGAAATCAGCCGCCAGGCGATATTTTCGGCGCTATCGCGCAGGGTA
AATTCGCCAGCGGCATGGCCCGCGCGAATGATCCTGACCGCTTCGTCATGCCACAGGTTCATGGTCAGCA
GGTACGCGCTTTTGATTTCCGGATCGCTGTCGGCCAGCAGCTGCGCCTGGCGCCACAGGCGGATATAGGG
CTCCAGCCGTCCGTCCTCGCTGCCGAGGGCGGAAAACAGCTGTTCACGCCAGCCGGCGGTGCGCGAAAGG
CGCTGCAGATCCATCATCTCGCGGATCACGCGGATAAACGCCTGGGATTTTAGCTCGCCGGAGGAGGTGA
AATGGTGGTGGACCTGGCCTGCGGCGACGCCCGCGGCGGTGGCGATGTTGCGGACCGTCATACCGGTAAA
CCCTTGATCCAGCGCGACGCGCATGGCGGCCTGCATGATGGTTTCCCGACGTTCTTCGCGATTCAGATAG
CCCATATTGTCACCTCCTTATCCACACATTATACGAGCCGGATGATTAATGGGGAACCTTACCAGAGGGC
GCCCCAGCTGGCAATTCCTCTTAAGTAAGTAAGAGTATACGTATATCGGCTAATAACGTATTAAGGCGCT
TCGGCGCCTTTTTTTATGGGGGTATTTTCATCCCAATCCACACGTCCAACGCACAGCAAACACCACGTCG
ACCCTATCAGCTGCGTGCTTTCTATGAGTCGTTGCTGCATAACAAAAAACTGCAAAAAATAGTTTGACAG
GACACGTGTCCAACTTTAAGATGTACCCAAAGTTGGACACGTGTCCAACTTTGAATTCAAAAGATCTTTT
AAGAAGGAGATATACTGATGATGGAATTTAAAGACTTTTCAACGGGTCTTTATGTAGCAGCTAAGTTTTC
AGAATTAACACTTGATGCGCTGGAAGAACTTCAGCGCTCTTTACGTGTTCCTAATCCAGTTCCTAGAGAA
AAAATTGCCTCGACTATATGTTATTCAAGAGTAAATGTTCCATATGTTCCATCGAGTGGAAGTTTTGAAG
TAGCTTCTTCTGGACATTTAGAAGTATGGAAAACACAAGATGGATCGACTCTTGTACTTGTGCTAGATTC
TGAATATCTGCGCTGTCGACACATGTATGCGCGGGCACTAGGTGCTACACATGATTTTGATGATTACACA
CCGGCGATAACATTGTCTTATAATGTTGGGCCCTTATCATTTAGCGGTGATGTACAAATTCCGGTCGTAT
TAGATCGTGAATACAAAGAGCCTCTTAAACTCGATTGGGCAGATGATTTAAAATAAAGGATCTCCAGGCA
TCAAATAAAACGAAAGGCTCAGTCGAAAGACTGGGCCTTTCGTTTTATCTGTTGTTTGTCGGTGAACGCT
CTCTACTAGAGTCACACTGGCTCACCTTCGGGTGGGCCTTTCTGCGTTTATAGAAGACCAAGGAGGACTT
TGGCAGGTGCTCTCCTGAGTAGGACAAATCCGCCGCCCTAGACCTAGGGTACGGGTTTTGCTGCCCGCAA
ACGGGCTGTTCTGGTGTTGCTAGTTTGTTATCAGAATCGCAGATCCGGCTTCAGCCGGTTTGCCGGCTGA
AAGCACTATTTCTTCCAGAATTGCCATGATTTTTTCCCCACGGGAGGCGTCACTGGCTCCCGTGTTGTCG
GCAGCTTTGATTCGATAAGCAGCATCGCCTGTTTCAGGCTGTCTATGTGTGACTGTTGAGCTGTAACAAG
TTGTCTCAGGTGTTCAATTTCATGTTCTAGTTGCTTTGTTTTACTGGTTTCACCTGTTCTATTAGGTGTT
ACATGCTGTTCATCTGTTACATTGTCGATCTGTTCATGGTGAACAGCTTTGAATGCACCAAAAACTCGTA
AAAGCTCTGATGTATCTATCTTTTTTACACCGTTTTCATCTGTGCATATGGACAGTTTTCCCTTTGATAT
GTAACGGTGAACAGTTGTTCTACTTTTGTTTGTTAGTCTTGATGCTTCACTGATAGATACAAGAGCCATA
AGAACCTCAGATCCTTCCGTATTTAGCCAGTATGTTCTCTAGTGTGGTTCGTTGTTTTTGCGTGAGCCAT
GAGAACGAACCATTGAGATCATACTTACTTTGCATGTCACTCAAAAATTTTGCCTCAAAACTGGTGAGCT
GAATTTTTGCAGTTAAAGCATCGTGTAGTGTTTTTCTTAGTCCGTTATGTAGGTAGGAATCTGATGTAAT
GGTTGTTGGTATTTTGTCACCATTCATTTTTATCTGGTTGTTCTCAAGTTCGGTTACGAGATCCATTTGT
CTATCTAGTTCAACTTGGAAAATCAACGTATCAGTCGGGCGGCCTCGCTTATCAACCACCAATTTCATAT
TGCTGTAAGTGTTTAAATCTTTACTTATTGGTTTCAAAACCCATTGGTTAAGCCTTTTAAACTCATGGTA
GTTATTTTCAAGCATTAACATGAACTTAAATTCATCAAGGCTAATCTCTATATTTGCCTTGTGAGTTTTC
TTTTGTGTTAGTTCTTTTAATAACCACTCATAAATCCTCATAGAGTATTTGTTTTCAAAAGACTTAACAT
GTTCCAGATTATATTTTATGAATTTTTTTAACTGGAAAAGATAAGGCAATATCTCTTCACTAAAAACTAA
TTCTAATTTTTCGCTTGAGAACTTGGCATAGTTTGTCCACTGGAAAATCTCAAAGCCTTTAACCAAAGGA
TTCCTGATTTCCACAGTTCTCGTCATCAGCTCTCTGGTTGCTTTAGCTAATA
Features (pLannotate 1.2.2; 8 found; start..end, strand, type, name):
    253..475     -  rep_origin     pSC101 ori: low-copy replication origin that requires the Rep101 protein
   1018..1833    -  CDS            KanR: aminoglycoside phosphotransferase; aph(3')-Ia; confers resistance to kanamycin in bacteria or G418 (Geneticin®) in eukaryotes
   2617..2640    -  promoter       trc promoter (fragment): strong E. coli promoter; hybrid between the trp and lac UV5 promoters
   2958..3413    +  CDS            57B: VG57B_BPT4 - Protein predicted: Swiss-Prot protein existence level 4. From Enterobacteria phage T4 (Bacteriophage T4).
   3432..3503    +  terminator     rrnB T1 terminator: transcription terminator T1 from the E. coli rrnB gene
   3519..3546    +  terminator     T7Te terminator: phage T7 early transcription terminator
   3579..3599    +  terminator     rrnB T1 terminator (fragment): Escherichia coli rrnB; transcription terminator T1 from the E. coli rrnB gene
   4137..205     -  CDS            Rep101 (across the origin): RepA protein needed for replication with the pSC101 origin; rep101
