[The description below was written by a language model from this plasmid's Addgene catalogue record and pLannotate feature annotations shown in this document.]
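Description:
pBA1802 is a 4,882 nt bacterial expression plasmid built on an SC101-type backbone for use in E. coli. Replication depends on the pSC101 origin together with the plasmid-encoded Rep101 (RepA) initiator protein, whose coding sequence spans the numbering origin of the circular record. Selection is by kanamycin through the aph(3')-Ia aminoglycoside phosphotransferase gene. The catalogue lists the plasmid as high copy, whereas the pSC101 origin is annotated as a low-copy replicon. The record does not explain this difference, for example by noting a copy-number-raising Rep101 variant.

The payload is Anti-CBASS 1 (Acb1) from bacteriophage T4, detected in the feature table as the T4 57B open reading frame of about 450 bp. The catalogue gives the species as E. coli, but the annotation and stated purpose point to the phage gene. The insert carries the H44A and H113A substitutions and was assembled by Golden Gate cloning. Acb1 is a phage enzyme that degrades cyclic nucleotide immune signals, and changing two histidines to alanine is consistent with a catalytically impaired version, although the record simply calls it a mutant. Expression is stated to be driven by the pJEx promoter, which the automated annotation does not identify by name. The only promoter-like hit upstream is a short trc promoter fragment on the opposite strand, possibly belonging to a divergent regulator cassette that the record does not describe. Downstream of the coding sequence lie the rrnB T1 and T7Te terminators, plus a further rrnB T1 fragment, to stop transcription. The plasmid comes from work on a miniature CRISPR-Cas10 signalling immune system, where it plausibly serves as a control alongside wild-type Acb1.
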