Addgene plasmid #246067: pBA1802
Purpose: Bacterial expression of mutant T4 Acb1 (H44A,H113A) under control of the pJex promoter
Depositing lab: Jennifer Doudna. Depositing organization: University of California, Berkeley. Publication: A miniature CRISPR-Cas10 enzyme confers immunity by an inverse signaling pathway. Doherty EE, Adler BA, Yoon PH, Hsieh K, Loi K, Armbuster EG, Lahiri A, Bolling CS, Wilcox XE, Akkati A, Iavarone AT, Pogliano J, Doudna JA. bioRxiv [Preprint]. 2025 Apr 1:2025.03.28.646030. doi: 10.1101/2025.03.28.646030. PubMed 40196485.
Backbone
  Vector backbone: SC101
  Vector type: Bacterial Expression
Growth in bacteria
  Bacterial resistance: Kanamycin, 50 μg/mL
  Growth temperature: 37°C
  Growth strain: NEB 10-beta
  Copy number: High Copy
Gene/Insert
  Gene/Insert name: Anti CBASS 1
  Species: E. coli
  Mutation: H44A,H113A
  Promoter: pJEX promoter
  Cloning method: Golden Gate
Terms and licenses: Academic/Nonprofit Terms; Industry Terms: Not Available to Industry
Depositor comments: Please visit https://doi.org/10.1101/2025.03.28.646030 for the bioRxiv preprint.
How to cite: pBA1802 was a gift from Jennifer Doudna (Addgene plasmid # 246067 ; http://n2t.net/addgene:246067 ; RRID:Addgene_246067)
